Addgene plasmid #242611: pAT031
Purpose: (Empty Backbone) Empty MCP-fusion lentiviral construct for generating MCP-tethering RBP libraries in human cells
Depositing lab: Lacra Bintu. Depositing organization: Stanford University. Publication: High-throughput discovery of regulatory effector domains in human RNA-binding proteins. Thurm AR, Finkel Y, Andrews C, Cai XS, Benko C, Bintu L. bioRxiv [Preprint]. 2024 Jul 19:2024.07.19.604317. doi: 10.1101/2024.07.19.604317. PubMed 39071298.
Backbone
  Vector backbone: pAT031
  Selectable markers: Blasticidin ; mTagBFP2
Growth in bacteria
  Bacterial resistance: Ampicillin, 100 μg/mL
  Growth temperature: 37°C
  Growth strain: NEB Stable
  Copy number: High Copy
Terms and licenses: Academic/Nonprofit Terms; Industry Terms: Not Available to Industry
How to cite: pAT031 was a gift from Lacra Bintu (Addgene plasmid # 242611 ; http://n2t.net/addgene:242611 ; RRID:Addgene_242611)
