[The description below was written by a language model from this plasmid's Addgene catalogue record and pLannotate feature annotations shown in this document.]
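Description:
pAT031 is an empty-backbone HIV-1-derived lentiviral transfer vector, about 9.2 kb, built to receive libraries of RNA-binding protein sequences as fusions to the MS2 coat protein (MCP) for RNA-tethering experiments in human cells. In bacteria it is maintained through a high-copy ColE1/pUC-type origin and selected with ampicillin via β-lactamase. The viral genome is transcribed from a CMV enhancer/promoter joined to a truncated 5' LTR. It carries the Ψ packaging signal with a gag fragment, the Rev response element for Rev-dependent nuclear export, and the cPPT/CTS. A WPRE, which enhances transcript expression, lies downstream of the cargo. After it come a nef-derived fragment and a second truncated LTR annotation that closes the provirus.

The expression cassette is driven by the strong constitutive EF-1α promoter. It opens with MS2 coat protein coding sequence, annotated as three adjacent fragments whose combined length suggests a tandem MCP arrangement, although the record does not state this explicitly. A 3xFLAG epitope follows for detection of the fusion. Further downstream are mTagBFP2, a short P2A fragment and blasticidin S deaminase, so transduced cells can be identified by blue fluorescence and enriched with blasticidin. How mTagBFP2 is linked to the upstream MCP-3xFLAG portion is not annotated, nor is the exact cloning site for library inserts. A single loxP site sits after the resistance gene, and its purpose is not stated.

MCP binds MS2 stem-loop RNA, so candidate effector domains cloned into this vector can be recruited to a reporter transcript bearing such hairpins. This supports pooled, high-throughput screening for regulatory effector domains from human RNA-binding proteins.
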