Features (pLannotate 1.2.2; 26 found; start..end, strand, type, name):
    100..225     +  misc_feature   HIV-1 Ψ: packaging signal of human immunodeficiency virus type 1
    209..547     +  CDS            HIV-1 gag (fragment): gag protein from human immunodeficiency virus 1; gag
    722..955     +  misc_feature   RRE: The Rev response element (RRE) of HIV-1 allows for Rev-dependent mRNA export from the nucleus to the cytoplasm.
   1332..1432    +  CDS            Rev (fragment): human immunodeficiency virus 1 (HIV-1) Rev protein; rev; enhances nuclear export of unspliced and incompletely spliced viral mRNAs
   1482..1599    +  misc_feature   cPPT/CTS: central polypurine tract and central termination sequence of HIV-1
   1710..2881    +  promoter       EF-1α promoter: strong constitutive promoter for human elongation factor EF-1α
   2895..3245    +  CDS            CAPSD_BPMS2 (fragment): Experimental evidence at protein level: Swiss-Prot protein existence level 1. Acts as a translational repressor of viral replicase synthesis late in infection. This latter function is the result of capsid protein interaction with an RNA hairpin which contains the replicase ribosome-binding site. From Escherichia phage MS2 (Bacteriophage MS2).
   3270..3468    +  CDS            MS2 (fragment): bacteriophage MS2 coat protein binds to a specific stem-loop structure in the viral RNA (Peabody, 1993)
   3474..3617    +  CDS            MS2 (fragment): bacteriophage MS2 coat protein binds to a specific stem-loop structure in the viral RNA (Peabody, 1993)
   3624..3689    +  CDS            3xFLAG: three tandem FLAG® epitope tags, followed by an enterokinase cleavage site
   3795..4505    +  CDS            mTagBFP2: mTagBFP2 is a basic (constitutively fluorescent) blue fluorescent protein published in 2011, derived from Entacmaea quadricolor. It is reported to be a very rapidly-maturing monomer with very low acid sensitivity.
   4554..4570    +  CDS            P2A (fragment): 2A peptide from porcine teschovirus-1 polyprotein Eukaryotic ribosomes fail to insert a peptide bond between the Gly and Pro residues, yielding separate polypeptides.
   4578..4976    +  CDS            BSD: blasticidin S deaminase; Aspergillus terreus BSD; confers resistance to blasticidin
   4996..5029    +  protein_bind   loxP: Cre-mediated recombination occurs in the 8-bp core sequence (GCATACAT). Cre recombinase
   5062..5085    +  misc_feature   MCS (fragment): pBluescript multiple cloning site
   5085..5673    +  misc_feature   WPRE: woodchuck hepatitis virus posttranscriptional regulatory element
   5674..5693    +  misc_feature   MCS (fragment): pBluescript multiple cloning site
   5695..6195    +  CDS            nef (fragment): NEF_HV1LA - Experimental evidence at protein level: Swiss-Prot protein existence level 1. Extracellular Nef protein targets CD4(+) T-lymphocytes for apoptosis by interacting with CXCR4 surface receptors. From Human immunodeficiency virus type 1 group M subtype B (isolate Lai) (HIV-1).
   6202..6382    +  LTR            5' LTR (truncated): truncated 5' long terminal repeat (LTR) from HIV-1
   6444..7032    -  rep_origin     ori: high-copy-number ColE1/pMB1/pBR322/pUC origin of replication
   7203..8063    -  CDS            AmpR: β-lactamase; bla; confers resistance to ampicillin, carbenicillin, and related antibiotics
   8064..8168    -  promoter       AmpR promoter: bla
   8227..8279    -  misc_feature   bom (fragment): basis of mobility region from pBR322
   8434..8813    +  enhancer       CMV enhancer: human cytomegalovirus immediate early enhancer
   8814..9013    +  promoter       CMV promoter: human cytomegalovirus (CMV) immediate early promoter
   9031..53      +  LTR            5' LTR (truncated) (across the origin): truncated 5' long terminal repeat (LTR) from HIV-1
>Addgene plasmid #242611 | pAT031 | addgene full sequence | sequence record 485599 | Addgene NGS Result
TGGTAACTAGAGATCCCTCAGACCCTTTTAGTCAGTGTGGAAAATCTCTAGCAGTGGCGCCCGAACAGGG
ACTTGAAAGCGAAAGGGAAACCAGAGGAGCTCTCTCGACGCAGGACTCGGCTTGCTGAAGCGCGCACGGC
AAGAGGCGAGGGGCGGCGACTGGTGAGTACGCCAAAAATTTTGACTAGCGGAGGCTAGAAGGAGAGAGAT
GGGTGCGAGAGCGTCAGTATTAAGCGGGGGAGAATTAGATCGCGATGGGAAAAAATTCGGTTAAGGCCAG
GGGGAAAGAAAAAATATAAATTAAAACATATAGTATGGGCAAGCAGGGAGCTAGAACGATTCGCAGTTAA
TCCTGGCCTGTTAGAAACATCAGAAGGCTGTAGACAAATACTGGGACAGCTACAACCATCCCTTCAGACA
GGATCAGAAGAACTTAGATCATTATATAATACAGTAGCAACCCTCTATTGTGTGCATCAAAGGATAGAGA
TAAAAGACACCAAGGAAGCTTTAGACAAGATAGAGGAAGAGCAAAACAAAAGTAAGACCACCGCACAGCA
AGCGGCCGGCCGCTGATCTTCAGACCTGGAGGAGGAGATATGAGGGACAATTGGAGAAGTGAATTATATA
AATATAAAGTAGTAAAAATTGAACCATTAGGAGTAGCACCCACCAAGGCAAAGAGAAGAGTGGTGCAGAG
AGAAAAAAGAGCAGTGGGAATAGGAGCTTTGTTCCTTGGGTTCTTGGGAGCAGCAGGAAGCACTATGGGC
GCAGCGTCAATGACGCTGACGGTACAGGCCAGACAATTATTGTCTGGTATAGTGCAGCAGCAGAACAATT
TGCTGAGGGCTATTGAGGCGCAACAGCATCTGTTGCAACTCACAGTCTGGGGCATCAAGCAGCTCCAGGC
AAGAATCCTGGCTGTGGAAAGATACCTAAAGGATCAACAGCTCCTGGGGATTTGGGGTTGCTCTGGAAAA
CTCATTTGCACCACTGCTGTGCCTTGGAATGCTAGTTGGAGTAATAAATCTCTGGAACAGATTTGGAATC
ACACGACCTGGATGGAGTGGGACAGAGAAATTAACAATTACACAAGCTTAATACACTCCTTAATTGAAGA
ATCGCAAAACCAGCAAGAAAAGAATGAACAAGAATTATTGGAATTAGATAAATGGGCAAGTTTGTGGAAT
TGGTTTAACATAACAAATTGGCTGTGGTATATAAAATTATTCATAATGATAGTAGGAGGCTTGGTAGGTT
TAAGAATAGTTTTTGCTGTACTTTCTATAGTGAATAGAGTTAGGCAGGGATATTCACCATTATCGTTTCA
GACCCACCTCCCAACCCCGAGGGGACCCGACAGGCCCGAAGGAATAGAAGAAGAAGGTGGAGAGAGAGAC
AGAGACAGATCCATTCGATTAGTGAACGGATCGGCACTGCGTGCGCCAATTCTGCAGACAAATGGCAGTA
TTCATCCACAATTTTAAAAGAAAAGGGGGGATTGGGGGGTACAGTGCAGGGGAAAGAATAGTAGACATAA
TAGCAACAGACATACAAACTAAAGAATTACAAAAACAAATTACAAAAATTCAAAATTTTCGGGTTTATTA
CAGGGACAGCAGAGATCCAGTTTGGTTAGTACCGGGCCCGCTCTAGAGATCCCATTTGACTCAGGCGGCC
GCGTGGATAACCGTATTACCGCCATGCATGTGCCCGTCAGTGGGCAGAGCGCACATCGCCCACAGTCCCC
GAGAAGTTGGGGGGAGGGGTCGGCAATTGAACCGGTGCCTAGAGAAGGTGGCGCGGGGTAAACTGGGAAA
GTGATGTCGTGTACTGGCTCCGCCTTTTTCCCGAGGGTGGGGGAGAACCGTATATAAGTGCAGTAGTCGC
CGTGAACGTTCTTTTTCGCAACGGGTTTGCCGCCAGAACACAGGTAAGTGCCGTGTGTGGTTCCCGCGGG
CCTGGCCTCTTTACGGGTTATGGCCCTTGCGTGCCTTGAATTACTTCCACCTGGCTGCAGTACGTGATTC
TTGATCCCGAGCTTCGGGTTGGAAGTGGGTGGGAGAGTTCGAGGCCTTGCGCTTAAGGAGCCCCTTCGCC
TCGTGCTTGAGTTGAGGCCTGGCCTGGGCGCTGGGGCCGCCGCGTGCGAATCTGGTGGCACCTTCGCGCC
TGTCTCGCTGCTTTCGATAAGTCTCTAGCCATTTAAAATTTTTGATGACCTGCTGCGACGCTTTTTTTCT
GGCAAGATAGTCTTGTAAATGCGGGCCAAGATCTGCACACTGGTATTTCGGTTTTTGGGGCCGCGGGCGG
CGACGGGGCCCGTGCGTCCCAGCGCACATGTTCGGCGAGGCGGGGCCTGCGAGCGCGGCCACCGAGAATC
GGACGGGGGTAGTCTCAAGCTGGCCGGCCTGCTCTGGTGCCTGGCCTCGCGCCGCCGTGTATCGCCCCGC
CCTGGGCGGCAAGGCTGGCCCGGTCGGCACCAGTTGCGTGAGCGGAAAGATGGCCGCTTCCCGGCCCTGC
TGCAGGGAGCTCAAAATGGAGGACGCGGCGCTCGGGAGAGCGGGCGGGTGAGTCACCCACACAAAGGAAA
AGGGCCTTTCCGTCCTCAGCCGTCGCTTCATGTGACTCCACGGAGTACCGGGCGCCGTCCAGGCACCTCG
ATTAGTTCTCGCGCTTTTGGAGTACGTCGTCTTTAGGTTGGGGGGAGGGGTTTTATGCGATGGAGTTTCC
CCACACTGAGTGGGTGGAGACTGAAGTTAGGCCAGCTTGGCACTTGATGTAATTCTCCTTGGAATTTGCC
CTTTTTGAGTTTGGATCTTGGTTCATTCTCAAGCCTCAGACAGTGGTTCAAAGTTTTTTTCTTCCATTTC
AGGTGTCGTGAGCTAGCCGTTAAAATGGCTTCTAACTTTACTCAGTTCGTTCTCGTCGACAATGGCGGAA
CTGGCGACGTGACTGTCGCCCCAAGCAACTTCGCTAACGGGATCGCTGAATGGATCAGCTCTAACTCGCG
TTCACAGGCTTACAAAGTAACCTGTAGCGTTCGTCAGAGCTCTGCGCAGAATCGCAAATACACCATCAAA
GTCGAGGTGCCTAAAGGCGCCTGGCGTTCGTACTTAAATATGGAACTAACCATTCCAATTTTCGCCACGA
ATTCCGACTGCGAGCTTATTGTTAAGGCAATGCAAGGTCTCCTAAAAGATGGAAACCCGATTCCCTCAGC
AATCGCAGCAAACTCCGGCATCTACGCGATCTACGCCATGGCTTCTATGGCTTCTAACTTTACTCAGTTC
GTTCTCGTCGACAATGGCGGAACTGGCGACGTGACTGTCGCCCCAAGCAACTTCGCTAACGGGATCGCTG
AATGGATCAGCTCTAACTCGCGTTCACAGGCTTACAAAGTAACCTGTAGCGTTCGTCAGAGCTCTGCGCA
GAATCGCAAATACACCATCAAAGTCGAGGTGCCTAAAGGCGCCTGGCGTTCGTACTTAAATATGGAACTA
ACCATTCCAATTTTCGCCACGAATTCCGACTGCGAGCTTATTGTTAAGGCAATGCAAGGTCTCCTAAAAG
ATGGAAACCCGATTCCCTCAGCAATCGCAGCAAACTCCGGCATCTACGCGATCGACTACAAAGACCATGA
CGGTGATTATAAAGATCATGACATCGACTACAAGGATGACGATGACAAGGGTGGATCCGGATCAGGCTCC
GGAGACGGGTCAAGCGTCTCTGGATCTGGAGAGGGAAGGGGAAGCCTCCTAACTTGCGGAGATGTCGAGG
AGAATCCTGGCCCAATGGTTAGTAAGGGAGAGGAGTTGATAAAAGAGAATATGCACATGAAACTGTATAT
GGAAGGGACAGTGGACAACCATCACTTCAAGTGCACCTCTGAGGGAGAAGGAAAGCCATACGAAGGCACC
CAGACTATGCGAATTAAGGTCGTGGAGGGAGGGCCTCTCCCCTTCGCCTTCGATATTCTTGCAACATCTT
TCCTCTACGGGAGCAAAACCTTCATCAATCACACACAAGGCATACCTGACTTTTTTAAGCAGAGTTTTCC
AGAGGGCTTTACCTGGGAGCGTGTGACTACATACGAAGATGGGGGTGTGCTGACGGCTACACAGGATACT
TCACTTCAGGACGGTTGTCTGATCTACAACGTCAAGATCAGGGGGGTCAATTTCACCTCGAATGGACCAG
TAATGCAAAAAAAGACCCTGGGATGGGAAGCTTTTACTGAAACTCTCTATCCCGCCGACGGCGGCCTCGA
AGGCAGAAACGATATGGCTTTGAAGCTGGTTGGCGGGTCCCATCTAATTGCCAATGCCAAAACCACATAT
AGGAGCAAAAAGCCTGCAAAGAACCTGAAGATGCCGGGTGTGTACTATGTTGACTATAGATTAGAGCGGA
TCAAAGAGGCAAATAACGAAACGTACGTGGAGCAGCACGAGGTAGCCGTGGCGCGCTACTGCGATTTACC
CTCCAAACTGGGCCATAAACTGAACTGTACAGGAAGCGGAGCTACTAACTTCAGCCTGCTGAAGCAGGCT
GGCGACGTGGAAGAAAACCCAGGACCTATGGCCAAGCCTTTGTCTCAAGAAGAATCCACCCTCATTGAAA
GAGCAACGGCTACAATCAACAGCATCCCCATCTCTGAAGACTACAGCGTCGCCAGCGCAGCTCTCTCTAG
CGACGGCCGCATCTTCACTGGTGTCAATGTATATCATTTTACTGGGGGACCTTGTGCAGAACTCGTGGTG
CTGGGCACTGCTGCTGCTGCGGCAGCTGGCAACCTGACTTGTATCGTCGCGATCGGAAATGAGAACAGGG
GCATCTTGAGCCCCTGCGGACGGTGCCGACAGGTGCTTCTCGATCTGCATCCTGGGATCAAAGCCATAGT
GAAGGACAGTGATGGACAGCCGACGGCAGTTGGGATTCGTGAATTGCTGCCCTCTGGTTATGTGTGGGAG
GGCTAAGAATTCGTCGAGGGACCTAATAACTTCGTATAGCATACATTATACGAAGTTATACATGTTTAAG
GGTTCCGGTTCCACTAGGTACAATTCGATATCAAGCTTATCGATAATCAACCTCTGGATTACAAAATTTG
TGAAAGATTGACTGGTATTCTTAACTATGTTGCTCCTTTTACGCTATGTGGATACGCTGCTTTAATGCCT
TTGTATCATGCTATTGCTTCCCGTATGGCTTTCATTTTCTCCTCCTTGTATAAATCCTGGTTGCTGTCTC
TTTATGAGGAGTTGTGGCCCGTTGTCAGGCAACGTGGCGTGGTGTGCACTGTGTTTGCTGACGCAACCCC
CACTGGTTGGGGCATTGCCACCACCTGTCAGCTCCTTTCCGGGACTTTCGCTTTCCCCCTCCCTATTGCC
ACGGCGGAACTCATCGCCGCCTGCCTTGCCCGCTGCTGGACAGGGGCTCGGCTGTTGGGCACTGACAATT
CCGTGGTGTTGTCGGGGAAATCATCGTCCTTTCCTTGGCTGCTCGCCTGTGTTGCCACCTGGATTCTGCG
CGGGACGTCCTTCTGCTACGTCCCTTCGGCCCTCAATCCAGCGGACCTTCCTTCCCGCGGCCTGCTGCCG
GCTCTGCGGCCTCTTCCGCGTCTTCGCCTTCGCCCTCAGACGAGTCGGATCTCCCTTTGGGCCGCCTCCC
CGCATCGATACCGTCGACCTCGATCGAGACCTAGAAAAACATGGAGCAATCACAAGTAGCAATACAGCAG
CTACCAATGCTGATTGTGCCTGGCTAGAAGCACAAGAGGAGGAGGAGGTGGGTTTTCCAGTCACACCTCA
GGTACCTTTAAGACCAATGACTTACAAGGCAGCTGTAGATCTTAGCCACTTTTTAAAAGAAAAGGGGGGA
CTGGAAGGGCTAATTCACTCCCAACGAAGACAAGATATCCTTGATCTGTGGATCTACCACACACAAGGCT
ACTTCCCTGATTGGCAGAACTACACACCAGGGCCAGGGATCAGATATCCACTGACCTTTGGATGGTGCTA
CAAGCTAGTACCAGTTGAGCAAGAGAAGGTAGAAGAAGCCAATGAAGGAGAGAACACCCGCTTGTTACAC
CCTGTGAGCCTGCATGGGATGGATGACCCGGAGAGAGAAGTATTAGAGTGGAGGTTTGACAGCCGCCTAG
CATTTCATCACATGGCCCGAGAGCTGCATCCGGACTGTACTGGGTCTCTCTGGTTAGACCAGATCTGAGC
CTGGGAGCTCTCTGGCTAACTAGGGAACCCACTGCTTAAGCCTCAATAAAGCTTGCCTTGAGTGCTTCAA
GTAGTGTGTGCCCGTCTGTTGTGTGACTCTGGTAACTAGAGATCCCTCAGACCCTTTTAGTCAGTGTGGA
AAATCTCTAGCAGCATGTGAGCAAAAGGCCAGCAAAAGGCCAGGAACCGTAAAAAGGCCGCGTTGCTGGC
GTTTTTCCATAGGCTCCGCCCCCCTGACGAGCATCACAAAAATCGACGCTCAAGTCAGAGGTGGCGAAAC
CCGACAGGACTATAAAGATACCAGGCGTTTCCCCCTGGAAGCTCCCTCGTGCGCTCTCCTGTTCCGACCC
TGCCGCTTACCGGATACCTGTCCGCCTTTCTCCCTTCGGGAAGCGTGGCGCTTTCTCATAGCTCACGCTG
TAGGTATCTCAGTTCGGTGTAGGTCGTTCGCTCCAAGCTGGGCTGTGTGCACGAACCCCCCGTTCAGCCC
GACCGCTGCGCCTTATCCGGTAACTATCGTCTTGAGTCCAACCCGGTAAGACACGACTTATCGCCACTGG
CAGCAGCCACTGGTAACAGGATTAGCAGAGCGAGGTATGTAGGCGGTGCTACAGAGTTCTTGAAGTGGTG
GCCTAACTACGGCTACACTAGAAGAACAGTATTTGGTATCTGCGCTCTGCTGAAGCCAGTTACCTTCGGA
AAAAGAGTTGGTAGCTCTTGATCCGGCAAACAAACCACCGCTGGTAGCGGTGGTTTTTTTGTTTGCAAGC
AGCAGATTACGCGCAGAAAAAAAGGATCTCAAGAAGATCCTTTGATCTTTTCTACGGGGTCTGACGCTCA
GTGGAACGAAAACTCACGTTAAGGGATTTTGGTCATGAGATTATCAAAAAGGATCTTCACCTAGATCCTT
TTAAATTAAAAATGAAGTTTTAAATCAATCTAAAGTATATATGAGTAAACTTGGTCTGACAGTTACCAAT
GCTTAATCAGTGAGGCACCTATCTCAGCGATCTGTCTATTTCGTTCATCCATAGTTGCCTGACTCCCCGT
CGTGTAGATAACTACGATACGGGAGGGCTTACCATCTGGCCCCAGTGCTGCAATGATACCGCGAGACCCA
CGCTCACCGGCTCCAGATTTATCAGCAATAAACCAGCCAGCCGGAAGGGCCGAGCGCAGAAGTGGTCCTG
CAACTTTATCCGCCTCCATCCAGTCTATTAATTGTTGCCGGGAAGCTAGAGTAAGTAGTTCGCCAGTTAA
TAGTTTGCGCAACGTTGTTGCCATTGCTACAGGCATCGTGGTGTCACGCTCGTCGTTTGGTATGGCTTCA
TTCAGCTCCGGTTCCCAACGATCAAGGCGAGTTACATGATCCCCCATGTTGTGCAAAAAAGCGGTTAGCT
CCTTCGGTCCTCCGATCGTTGTCAGAAGTAAGTTGGCCGCAGTGTTATCACTCATGGTTATGGCAGCACT
GCATAATTCTCTTACTGTCATGCCATCCGTAAGATGCTTTTCTGTGACTGGTGAGTACTCAACCAAGTCA
TTCTGAGAATAGTGTATGCGGCGACCGAGTTGCTCTTGCCCGGCGTCAATACGGGATAATACCGCGCCAC
ATAGCAGAACTTTAAAAGTGCTCATCATTGGAAAACGTTCTTCGGGGCGAAAACTCTCAAGGATCTTACC
GCTGTTGAGATCCAGTTCGATGTAACCCACTCGTGCACCCAACTGATCTTCAGCATCTTTTACTTTCACC
AGCGTTTCTGGGTGAGCAAAAACAGGAAGGCAAAATGCCGCAAAAAAGGGAATAAGGGCGACACGGAAAT
GTTGAATACTCATACTCTTCCTTTTTCAATATTATTGAAGCATTTATCAGGGTTATTGTCTCATGAGCGG
ATACATATTTGAATGTATTTAGAAAAATAAACAAATAGGGGTTCCGCGCACATTTCCCCGAAAAGTGCCA
CCTGACGTCGACGGATCGGGAGATCTCCCGATCCCCTATGGTGCACTCTCAGTACAATCTGCTCTGATGC
CGCATAGTTAAGCCAGTATCTGCTCCCTGCTTGTGTGTTGGAGGTCGCTGAGTAGTGCGCGAGCAAAATT
TAAGCTACAACAAGGCAAGGCTTGACCGACAATTGCATGAAGAATCTGCTTAGGGTTAGGCGTTTTGCGC
TGCTTCGCGATGTACGGGCCAGATATACGCGTTGACATTGATTATTGACTAGTTATTAATAGTAATCAAT
TACGGGGTCATTAGTTCATAGCCCATATATGGAGTTCCGCGTTACATAACTTACGGTAAATGGCCCGCCT
GGCTGACCGCCCAACGACCCCCGCCCATTGACGTCAATAATGACGTATGTTCCCATAGTAACGCCAATAG
GGACTTTCCATTGACGTCAATGGGTGGAGTATTTACGGTAAACTGCCCACTTGGCAGTACATCAAGTGTA
TCATATGCCAAGTACGCCCCCTATTGACGTCAATGACGGTAAATGGCCCGCCTGGCATTATGCCCAGTAC
ATGACCTTATGGGACTTTCCTACTTGGCAGTACATCTACGTATTAGTCATCGCTATTACCATGGTGATGC
GGTTTTGGCAGTACATCAATGGGCGTGGATAGCGGTTTGACTCACGGGGATTTCCAAGTCTCCACCCCAT
TGACGTCAATGGGAGTTTGTTTTGGCACCAAAATCAACGGGACTTTCCAAAATGTCGTAACAACTCCGCC
CCATTGACGCAAATGGGCGGTAGGCGTGTACGGTGGGAGGTCTATATAAGCAGCGCGTTTTGCCTGTACT
GGGTCTCTCTGGTTAGACCAGATCTGAGCCTGGGAGCTCTCTGGCTAACTAGGGAACCCACTGCTTAAGC
CTCAATAAAGCTTGCCTTGAGTGCTTCAAGTAGTGTGTGCCCGTCTGTTGTGTGACTC
